Addgene plasmid #129890: pRDAX-205 C-Tag miRFP670[1] L20 FRB EBPF2
Purpose: PPI (BiFC/TriFC) assay vector
Depositing lab: Gary Lewin. Depositing organization: Max-Delbrueck-Centrum fuer Molekulare Medizin (MDC).
Backbone
  Vector backbone: custom built
  Vector type: Mammalian Expression
Growth in bacteria
  Bacterial resistance: Ampicillin, 100 μg/mL
  Growth temperature: 37°C
  Growth strain: DH5alpha
  Copy number: High Copy
Gene/Insert
  Gene/Insert name: FRB
  Species: M. musculus (mouse)
  Cloning method: Restriction Enzyme; 5′ cloning site unknown (unknown if destroyed); 3′ cloning site unknown (unknown if destroyed)
Terms and licenses: Academic/Nonprofit Terms; Industry Terms: Not Available to Industry
How to cite: pRDAX-205 C-Tag miRFP670[1] L20 FRB EBPF2 was a gift from Gary Lewin (Addgene plasmid # 129890 ; http://n2t.net/addgene:129890 ; RRID:Addgene_129890)
