[The description below was written by a language model from this plasmid's Addgene catalogue record and pLannotate feature annotations shown in this document.]
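Description:
pRDAX-205 C-Tag miRFP670[1] L20 FRB EBPF2 is a custom-built mammalian expression plasmid of about 6.6 kb designed for protein–protein interaction assays based on bimolecular or trimolecular fluorescence complementation (BiFC/TriFC). In bacteria it is maintained at high copy through a ColE1/pUC-type origin and selected with ampicillin via the β-lactamase gene and its own promoter.

The expression cassette is driven by the CMV immediate early enhancer and promoter, followed by a chimeric β-globin/immunoglobulin intron that promotes efficient processing of the transcript. The first open reading frame encodes FRB, the FKBP–rapamycin binding domain, placed upstream of a fragment of the near-infrared, biliverdin-dependent fluorescent protein miRFP670. The gap between the two annotated features, together with "L20" in the name, suggests a linker, and "C-Tag" and "[1]" indicate that the first split fragment of miRFP670 is fused to the C-terminus of the test protein. On its own this fragment should not fluoresce; signal is expected only when a partner carrying the complementary fragment is brought close, as rapamycin-induced FRB–FKBP dimerization would do, making this a likely control or reference construct for the assay system, though the record does not say so explicitly. An EMCV IRES then allows translation of EBFP2 from the same transcript, giving a blue marker of transfection and expression level independent of complementation. A second chimeric intron, a WPRE and the bGH polyadenylation signal follow, with a β-globin fragment and rabbit β-globin poly(A) signal further downstream.

The catalogue lists the insert species as mouse, whereas the feature annotation matches FRB to human FRAP; the record does not resolve this, and the cloning sites are not given.
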