Features (pLannotate 1.2.2; 17 found; start..end, strand, type, name):
    154..531     +  enhancer       CMV enhancer: human cytomegalovirus immediate early enhancer
    533..732     +  promoter       CMV promoter: human cytomegalovirus (CMV) immediate early promoter
    871..1003    +  intron         chimeric intron: chimera between introns from human β-globin and immunoglobulin heavy chain genes
   1033..1308    +  CDS            FRB: FKBP-rapamycin binding domain of human FRAP
   1369..1743    +  CDS            miRFP670 (fragment): miRFP670 is a basic (constitutively fluorescent) near ir fluorescent protein published in 2016, derived from Rhodopseudomonas palustris. It has low acid sensitivity. It requires the cofactor biliverdin for fluorescence.
   1760..2346    +  misc_feature   IRES2: internal ribosome entry site (IRES) of the encephalomyocarditis virus (EMCV)
   2347..3066    +  CDS            EBFP2: enhanced blue variant of GFP (Ai et al., 2007) mammalian codon-optimized
   3112..3244    +  intron         chimeric intron: chimera between introns from human β-globin and immunoglobulin heavy chain genes
   3253..3841    +  misc_feature   WPRE: woodchuck hepatitis virus posttranscriptional regulatory element
   3845..3861    +  misc_feature   MCS (fragment): pUC18/19 multiple cloning site
   3874..3985    +  polyA_signal   bGH poly(A) signal: bovine growth hormone polyadenylation signal
   4081..4099    -  promoter       T3 promoter: promoter for bacteriophage T3 RNA polymerase
   4158..4232    +  CDS            HBB (fragment): HBB_PONPY - Experimental evidence at transcript level: Swiss-Prot protein existence level 2. Involved in oxygen transport from the lung to the various peripheral tissues. From Pongo pygmaeus (Bornean orangutan).
   4303..4358    +  polyA_signal   β-globin poly(A) signal: rabbit β-globin polyadenylation signal (Gil and Proudfoot, 1987)
   4737..5325    -  rep_origin     ori: high-copy-number ColE1/pMB1/pBR322/pUC origin of replication
   5496..6356    -  CDS            AmpR: β-lactamase; bla; confers resistance to ampicillin, carbenicillin, and related antibiotics
   6357..6461    -  promoter       AmpR promoter: bla
>Addgene plasmid #129890 | pRDAX-205 C-Tag miRFP670[1] L20 FRB EBPF2 | depositor full sequence | sequence record 249268 | Full Sequence
CCTGCCTCCAGGCCTCAATATTGGCCATTAGCCATATTATTCATTGGTTATATAGCATAAATCAATATTG
GCTATTGGCCATTGCATACGTTGTATCTATATCATAATATGTACATTTATATTGGCTCATGTCCAATATG
ACCGCCATGTTGGCATTGATTATTGACTAGTTATTAATAGTAATCAATTACGGGGTCATTAGTTCATAGC
CCATATATGGAGTTCCGCGTTACATAACTTACGGTAAATGGCCCGCCTGGCTGACCGCCCAACGACCCCC
GCCCATTGACGTCAATAATGACGTATGTTCCCATAGTAACGCCAATAGGGACTTTCCATTGACGTCAATG
GGTGGAGTATTTACGGTAAACTGCCCACTTGGCAGTACATCAAGTGTATCATATGCCAAGTCCGCCCCCT
ATTGACGTCAATGACGGTAAATGGCCCGCCTGGCATTATGCCCAGTACATGACCTTACGGGACTTTCCTA
CTTGGCAGTACATCTACGTATTAGTCATCGCTATTACCATGGTGATGCGGTTTTGGCAGTACACCAATGG
GCGTGGATAGCGGTTTGACTCACGGGGATTTCCAAGTCTCCACCCCATTGACGTCAATGGGAGTTTGTTT
TGGCACCAAAATCAACGGGACTTTCCAAAATGTCGTAATAACCCCGCCCCGTTGACGCAAATGGGCGGTA
GGCGTGTACGGTGGGAGGTCTATATAAGCAGAGCTCGTTTAGTGAACCGTCAGATCACTAGAAGCTTTAT
TGCGGTAGTTTATCACAGTTAAATTGCTAACGCAGTCAGTGCTTCTGACACAACAGTCTCGAACTTAAGC
TGCAGAAGTTGGTCGTGAGGCACTGGGCAGGTAAGTATCAAGGTTACAAGACAGGTTTAAGGAGACCAAT
AGAAACTGGGCTTGTCGAGACAGAGAAGACTCTTGCGTTTCTGATAGGCACCTATTGGTCTTACTGACAT
CCACTTTGCCTTTCTCTCCACAGGTGTCCACTCCCAGGCCACCATGGTGGCCATCCTCTGGCATGAGATG
TGGCATGAAGGCCTGGAAGAGGCATCTCGTTTGTACTTTGGGGAAAGGAACGTGAAAGGCATGTTTGAGG
TGCTGGAGCCCTTGCATGCTATGATGGAACGGGGCCCCCAGACTCTGAAGGAAACATCCTTTAATCAGGC
CTATGGTCGAGATTTAATGGAGGCCCAAGAGTGGTGCAGGAAGTACATGAAATCAGGGAATGTCAAGGAC
CTCACCCAAGCCTGGGACCTCTATTATCATGTGTTCCGACGAATCTCAGGGAGTCCTGGCGGTGGATCCG
GAGGCTCTGGGAGCTCTGCCAGCGGTGGCAGCACCAGTGTGGCTGGGCATGCTAGCGGTTCTCCTGCCTT
TGGCACCGCTAGTCACTCCAACTGCGAGCACGAGGAGATCCATCTTGCTGGGAGTATCCAGCCTCACGGA
GCCCTTCTGGTCGTTAGCGAACACGATCACCGTGTGATTCAGGCAAGCGCGAATGCAGCCGAGTTCCTCA
ACCTGGGCAGTGTGCTGGGAGTTCCCTTGGCCGAAATCGACGGAGATCTGCTGATCAAGATTCTGCCCCA
TCTCGATCCGACAGCTGAAGGCATGCCAGTAGCAGTTAGGTGTCGCATTGGGAATCCGTCCACCGAGTAT
TGCGGTCTGATGCATAGGCCACCAGAAGGAGGGCTGATTATCGAGCTGGAAAGAGCGGGACCCTAAGAAT
TCAGATCCGCCCCTCTCCCTCCCCCCCCCCTAACGTTACTGGCCGAAGCCGCTTGGAATAAGGCCGGTGT
GCGTTTGTCTATATGTTATTTTCCACCATATTGCCGTCTTTTGGCAATGTGAGGGCCCGGAAACCTGGCC
CTGTCTTCTTGACGAGCATTCCTAGGGGTCTTTCCCCTCTCGCCAAAGGAATGCAAGGTCTGTTGAATGT
CGTGAAGGAAGCAGTTCCTCTGGTAGCTTCTTGAAGACAAACAACGTCTGTAGCGACCCTTTGCAGGCAG
CGGAACCCCCCACCTGGCGACAGGTGCCTCTGCGGCCAAAAGCCACGTGTATAAGATACACCTGCAAAGG
CGGCACAACCCCAGTGCCACGTTGTGAGTTGGATAGTTGTGGAAAGAGTCAAATGGCTCTCCTCAAGCGT
ATTCAACAAGGGGCTGAAGGATGCCCAGAAGGTACCCCATTGTATGGGATCTGATCTGGGGCCTCGGTAC
ACATGCTTTACATGTGTTTAGTCGAGGTTAAAAAAACGTCTAGGCCCCCCGAACCACGGGGACGTGGTTT
TCCTTTGAAAAACACGATGATAATATGGCCACAACCATGGTGAGCAAGGGCGAGGAGCTGTTCACCGGGG
TGGTGCCCATCCTGGTCGAGCTGGACGGCGACGTAAACGGCCACAAGTTCAGCGTGAGGGGCGAGGGCGA
GGGCGATGCCACCAACGGCAAGCTGACCCTGAAGTTCATCTGCACCACCGGCAAGCTGCCCGTGCCCTGG
CCCACCCTCGTGACCACCCTGAGCCACGGCGTGCAGTGCTTCGCCCGCTACCCCGACCACATGAAGCAGC
ACGACTTCTTCAAGTCCGCCATGCCCGAAGGCTACGTCCAGGAGCGCACCATCTTCTTCAAGGACGACGG
CACCTACAAGACCCGCGCCGAGGTGAAGTTCGAGGGCGACACCCTGGTGAACCGCATCGAGCTGAAGGGC
GTCGACTTCAAGGAGGACGGCAACATCCTGGGGCACAAGCTGGAGTACAACTTCAACAGCCACAACATCT
ATATCATGGCCGTCAAGCAGAAGAACGGCATCAAGGTGAACTTCAAGATCCGCCACAACGTGGAGGACGG
CAGCGTGCAGCTCGCCGACCACTACCAGCAGAACACCCCCATCGGCGACGGCCCCGTGCTGCTGCCCGAC
AGCCACTACCTGAGCACCCAGTCCGTGCTGAGCAAAGACCCCAACGAGAAGCGCGATCACATGGTCCTGC
TGGAGTTCCGCACCGCCGCCGGGATCACTCTCGGCATGGACGAGCTGTACAAGTAAACCGGTGCTCGAGG
TACCGATGAATAGCTAAGGTCGAGGCCGCAGGTAAGTATCAAGGTTACAAGACAGGTTTAAGGAGACCAA
TAGAAACTGGGCTTGTCGAGACAGAGAAGACTCTTGCGTTTCTGATAGGCACCTATTGGTCTTACTGACA
TCCACTTTGCCTTTCTCTCCACAGGTGTCGACAATCAACCTCTGGATTACAAAATTTGTGAAAGATTGAC
TGGTATTCTTAACTATGTTGCTCCTTTTACGCTATGTGGATACGCTGCTTTAATGCCTTTGTATCATGCT
ATTGCTTCCCGTATGGCTTTCATTTTCTCCTCCTTGTATAAATCCTGGTTGCTGTCTCTTTATGAGGAGT
TGTGGCCCGTTGTCAGGCAACGTGGCGTGGTGTGCACTGTGTTTGCTGACGCAACCCCCACTGGTTGGGG
CATTGCCACCACCTGTCAGCTCCTTTCCGGGACTTTCGCTTTCCCCCTCCCTATTGCCACGGCGGAACTC
ATCGCCGCCTGCCTTGCCCGCTGCTGGACAGGGGCTCGGCTGTTGGGCACTGACAATTCCGTGGTGTTGT
CGGGGAAGCTGACGTCCTTTCCATGGCTGCTCGCCTGTGTTGCCACCTGGATTCTGCGCGGGACGTCCTT
CTGCTACGTCCCTTCGGCCCTCAATCCAGCGGACCTTCCTTCCCGCGGCCTGCTGCCGGCTCTGCGGCCT
CTTCCGCGTCTTCGCCTTCGCCCTCAGACGAGTCGGATCTCCCTTTGGGCCGCCTCCCCGCCTGGAATTC
GAGCTCGGTACGATCAGCCTCGACTGTGCCTTCTAGTTGCCAGCCATCTGTTGTTTGCCCCTCCCCCGTG
CCTTCCTTGACCCTGGAAGGTGCCACTCCCACTGTCCTTTCCTAATAAAATGAGGAAATTGCATCGCATT
GTCTGAGTAGGTGTCATTCTATTCTGGGGGGTGGGGTGGGGCAGGACAGCAAGGGGGAGGATTGGGAAGA
CAATAGCCCAGCTTTTGTTCCCTTTAGTGAGGGTTAATTGCGCGCTTGGCGTAATCATGGTCATAGCTGT
TTCCTGTGTGAAATTGTTATCCGCTAATTCACTCCTCAGGTGCAGGCTGCCTATCAGAAGGTGGTGGCTG
GTGTGGCCAATGCCCTGGCTCACAAATACCACTGAGATCTTTTTCCCTCTGCCAAAAATTATGGGGACAT
CATGAAGCCCCTTGAGCATCTGACTTCTGGCTAATAAAGGAAATTTATTTTCATTGCAATAGTGTGTTGG
AATTTTTTGTGTCTCTCACTCGGAAGGACATATGGGAGGGCAAATCATTTAAAACATCAGAATGAGTATT
TGGTTTAGAGTTTGGCAACATATGCCCATATGCTGGCTGCCATGAACAAAGGTTGGCTATAAAGAGGTCA
TCAGTATATGAAACAGCCCCCTGCTGTCCATTCCTTATTCCATAGAAAAGCCTTGACTTGAGGTTAGATT
TTTTTTATATTTTGTTTTGTGTTATTTTTTTCTTTAACATCCCTAAAATTTTCCTTACATGTTTTACTAG
CCAGATTTTTCCTCCTCTCCTGACTACTCCCAGTCATAGCTGTCCCTCTTCTCTTATGGAGATCGGCCGG
CCGCCGGCGTCGACGCGCGCGGCCGCGGCGCGCCGTTGCTGGCGTTTTTCCATAGGCTCCGCCCCCCTGA
CGAGCATCACAAAAATCGACGCTCAAGTCAGAGGTGGCGAAACCCGACAGGACTATAAAGATACCAGGCG
TTTCCCCCTGGAAGCTCCCTCGTGCGCTCTCCTGTTCCGACCCTGCCGCTTACCGGATACCTGTCCGCCT
TTCTCCCTTCGGGAAGCGTGGCGCTTTCTCATAGCTCACGCTGTAGGTATCTCAGTTCGGTGTAGGTCGT
TCGCTCCAAGCTGGGCTGTGTGCACGAACCCCCCGTTCAGCCCGACCGCTGCGCCTTATCCGGTAACTAT
CGTCTTGAGTCCAACCCGGTAAGACACGACTTATCGCCACTGGCAGCAGCCACTGGTAACAGGATTAGCA
GAGCGAGGTATGTAGGCGGTGCTACAGAGTTCTTGAAGTGGTGGCCTAACTACGGCTACACTAGAAGAAC
AGTATTTGGTATCTGCGCTCTGCTGAAGCCAGTTACCTTCGGAAAAAGAGTTGGTAGCTCTTGATCCGGC
AAACAAACCACCGCTGGTAGCGGTGGTTTTTTTGTTTGCAAGCAGCAGATTACGCGCAGAAAAAAAGGAT
CTCAAGAAGATCCTTTGATCTTTTCTACGGGGTCTGACGCTCAGTGGAACGAAAACTCACGTTAAGGGAT
TTTGGTCATGAGATTATCAAAAAGGATCTTCACCTAGATCCTTTTAAATTAAAAATGAAGTTTTAAATCA
ATCTAAAGTATATATGAGTAAACTTGGTCTGACAGTTACCAATGCTTAATCAGTGAGGCACCTATCTCAG
CGATCTGTCTATTTCGTTCATCCATAGTTGCCTGACTCCCCGTCGTGTAGATAACTACGATACGGGAGGG
CTTACCATCTGGCCCCAGTGCTGCAATGATACCGCGAGACCCACGCTCACCGGCTCCAGATTTATCAGCA
ATAAACCAGCCAGCCGGAAGGGCCGAGCGCAGAAGTGGTCCTGCAACTTTATCCGCCTCCATCCAGTCTA
TTAATTGTTGCCGGGAAGCTAGAGTAAGTAGTTCGCCAGTTAATAGTTTGCGCAACGTTGTTGCCATTGC
TACAGGCATCGTGGTGTCACGCTCGTCGTTTGGTATGGCTTCATTCAGCTCCGGTTCCCAACGATCAAGG
CGAGTTACATGATCCCCCATGTTGTGCAAAAAAGCGGTTAGCTCCTTCGGTCCTCCGATCGTTGTCAGAA
GTAAGTTGGCCGCAGTGTTATCACTCATGGTTATGGCAGCACTGCATAATTCTCTTACTGTCATGCCATC
CGTAAGATGCTTTTCTGTGACTGGTGAGTACTCAACCAAGTCATTCTGAGAATAGTGTATGCGGCGACCG
AGTTGCTCTTGCCCGGCGTCAATACGGGATAATACCGCGCCACATAGCAGAACTTTAAAAGTGCTCATCA
TTGGAAAACGTTCTTCGGGGCGAAAACTCTCAAGGATCTTACCGCTGTTGAGATCCAGTTCGATGTAACC
CACTCGTGCACCCAACTGATCTTCAGCATCTTTTACTTTCACCAGCGTTTCTGGGTGAGCAAAAACAGGA
AGGCAAAATGCCGCAAAAAAGGGAATAAGGGCGACACGGAAATGTTGAATACTCATACTCTTCCTTTTTC
AATATTATTGAAGCATTTATCAGGGTTATTGTCTCATGAGCGGATACATATTTGAATGTATTTAGAAAAA
TAAACAAATAGGGGTTCCGCGCACATTTCCCCGAAAAGTGCCACCTGACGTCTAAGAAACCATTATTATC
ATGACATTAACCTATAAAAATAGGCGTATCACGAGGCCCTTTCGTCTACGCGCGCGCCGGCGGCGCGCCG
TCGACGGCCGGCCGCGGCCGCG
